Addgene plasmid #37922: MSCV-N BARF1
Depositing lab: Karl Munger. Depositing organization: Brigham and Women's Hospital. Publication: Interpreting cancer genomes using systematic host network perturbations by tumour virus proteins. Rozenblatt-Rosen O, Deo RC, Padi M, Adelmant G, Calderwood MA, Rolland T, Grace M, Dricot A, Askenazi M, Tavares M, Pevzner SJ, Abderazzaq F, Byrdsong D, Carvunis AR, Chen AA, Cheng J, Correll M, Duarte M, Fan C, Feltkamp MC, Ficarro SB, Franchi R, Garg BK, Gulbahce N, Hao T, Holthaus AM, James R, Korkhin A, Litovchick L, Mar JC, Pak TR, Rabello S, Rubio R, Shen Y, Singh S, Spangle JM, Tasan M, Wanamaker S, Webber JT, Roecklein-Canfield J, Johannsen E, Barabasi AL, Beroukhim R, Kieff E, Cusick ME, Hill DE, Munger K, Marto JA, Quackenbush J, Roth FP, DeCaprio JA, Vidal M. Nature. 2012 Jul 26;487(7408):491-5. 10.1038/nature11288 PubMed 22810586.
Backbone
  Vector backbone: MSCV-N FLAGHA
  Backbone size w/o insert (bp): 8162
  Total vector size (bp): 7325
  Vector type: Mammalian Expression, Retroviral
  Selectable markers: Puromycin
Growth in bacteria
  Bacterial resistance: Ampicillin, 100 μg/mL
  Growth temperature: 37°C
  Growth strain: DH5alpha
  Copy number: Low Copy
Gene/Insert
  Gene/Insert name: BARF1
  Species: H. Herpesvirus 4 (EBV)
  Insert size (bp): 663
  GenBank ID: YP_401719.1
  Entrez Gene: BARF1 (a.k.a. HHV4_BARF1.2)
  Promoter: PKG
  Tag / fusion protein: Flag (N terminal on backbone); HA (N terminal on backbone)
  Cloning method: Gateway Cloning
  Sequencing primers: 5′ LXSN 5'; 3′ MSCV-N seq. rev
Resource information
  A portion of this plasmid was derived from a plasmid made by: E. Kieff lab
Terms and licenses: Academic/Nonprofit Terms; Industry Terms: Not Available to Industry
Depositor comments: Note that the Gateway cloning reaction has left several vector-based nucleotides in frame with the 3' end of the insert, leaving additional amino acid residues [PTFLYKVVR] fused to the C-terminus of translated protein. Though there are some discrepancies between the depositor sequence and Addgene's quality control sequence, they are not known to affect plasmid function.
How to cite: MSCV-N BARF1 was a gift from Karl Munger (Addgene plasmid # 37922 ; http://n2t.net/addgene:37922 ; RRID:Addgene_37922)
