[The description below was written by a language model from this plasmid's Addgene catalogue record and pLannotate feature annotations shown in this document.]
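Description:
MSCV-N BARF1 is a murine stem cell virus (MSCV)-based retroviral vector for expressing the Epstein-Barr virus (human herpesvirus 4) BARF1 protein in mammalian cells. It was built by Gateway recombination of the 663 bp BARF1 open reading frame into the MSCV-N FLAGHA destination backbone. In bacteria it is maintained through a ColE1/pMB1-type origin and an ampicillin resistance gene. The catalogue lists it as low copy, although the annotation describes the origin as a high-copy type. The backbone also carries several non-functional fragments of lac, rop, tetracycline resistance and env sequences.

The proviral unit is flanked by 5' and 3' LTRs and contains the Ψ packaging signal and a truncated gag region, which allow the transcript to be packaged into retroviral particles when packaging functions are supplied in trans. Downstream, vector-encoded FLAG and HA epitopes are fused in frame, across an attB1 scar, to the N-terminus of BARF1. The depositor notes that the attB2 side of the Gateway junction also remains in frame, adding a few extra residues to the C-terminus. An EMCV IRES then drives translation of puromycin N-acetyltransferase, so the tagged protein and the puromycin marker appear to be encoded on one bicistronic transcript. The catalogue names a "PKG" promoter, but no such element is annotated in the sequenced record, whose layout suggests LTR-driven expression. The listed total size (7,325 bp) also differs from the 7,088 nt sequencing result, and the depositor acknowledges minor sequence discrepancies not known to affect function.

The construct comes from a systematic study of how tumour virus proteins perturb host networks. The dual tag suits affinity purification or detection of BARF1 in stably transduced, puromycin-selected cells.
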