Features (pLannotate 1.2.2; 23 found; start..end, strand, type, name):
      1..517     +  LTR            5' LTR: 5' long terminal repeat from murine embryonic stem cell virus
    581..922     +  misc_feature   MESV Ψ: packaging signal of murine embryonic stem cell virus
    989..1405    +  CDS            gag (truncated): truncated Moloney murine leukemia virus (MMLV) gag gene lacking the start codon
   1430..1450    +  CDS            FLAG (fragment): FLAG® epitope tag, followed by an enterokinase cleavage site
   1463..1489    +  CDS            3xHA (fragment): three tandem HA epitope tags
   1506..1523    +  protein_bind   attB1 (fragment): mutant version of attB; core recombination site for the Gateway® BP reaction BP Clonase™
   1529..2191    +  CDS            BARF1_EBVB9: Experimental evidence at protein level: Swiss-Prot protein existence level 1. Plays diverse functions in immunomodulation and oncogenicity, maybe by acting as a functional receptor for human CSF1. May inhibit interferon secretion from mononuclear cells. Exhibits oncogenic activity in vitro. From Epstein-Barr virus (strain B95-8) (HHV-4) (Human herpesvirus 4).
   2196..2213    -  protein_bind   attB2 (fragment): mutant version of attB; core recombination site for the Gateway® BP reaction BP Clonase™
   2332..2794    +  misc_feature   IRES: internal ribosome entry site (IRES) of the encephalomyocarditis virus (EMCV)
   2808..3407    +  CDS            PuroR: puromycin N-acetyltransferase; pac from Streptomyces alboniger; confers resistance to puromycin
   3483..3997    +  LTR            3' LTR: 3' long terminal repeat from murine embryonic stem cell virus
   4159..4175    -  protein_bind   lac operator: The lac repressor binds to the lac operator to inhibit transcription in E. coli. This inhibition can be relieved by adding lactose or isopropyl-β-D-thiogalactopyranoside (IPTG). lac repressor encoded by lacI
   4183..4213    -  promoter       lac promoter: promoter for the E. coli lac operon
   4228..4249    -  protein_bind   CAP binding site: CAP binding activates transcription in the presence of cAMP. E. coli catabolite activator protein
   4262..4354    -  CDS            lacI (fragment): lac repressor; lacI; The lac repressor binds to the lac operator to inhibit transcription in E. coli. This inhibition can be relieved by adding lactose or isopropyl-β-D-thiogalactopyranoside (IPTG).
   4537..5125    -  rep_origin     ori: high-copy-number ColE1/pMB1/pBR322/pUC origin of replication
   5296..6156    -  CDS            AmpR: β-lactamase; bla; confers resistance to ampicillin, carbenicillin, and related antibiotics
   6157..6261    -  promoter       AmpR promoter: bla
   6356..6391    +  CDS            rop (fragment): Rop protein, which maintains plasmids at low copy number; rop
   6493..6592    +  misc_feature   bom (fragment): basis of mobility region from pBR322
   6598..6747    -  CDS            lacZα (fragment): LacZα fragment of β-galactosidase; lacZ fragment
   6747..6948    -  CDS            TcR (fragment): tetracycline efflux protein; tet; confers resistance to tetracycline
   6949..7047    +  CDS            env (fragment): murine leukemia virus gPr80 envelope polyprotein precursor; env; proteolytically cleaved into gp70SU and p15TM subunits
>Addgene plasmid #37922 | MSCV-N BARF1 | addgene full sequence | sequence record 466643 | Addgene NGS Result
AATGAAAGACCCCACCTGTAGGTTTGGCAAGCTAGCTTAAGTAACGCCATTTTGCAAGGCATGGAAAATA
CATAACTGAGAATAGAGAAGTTCAGATCAAGGTTAGGAACAGAGAGACAGCAGAATATGGGCCAAACAGG
ATATCTGTGGTAAGCAGTTCCTGCCCCGGCTCAGGGCCAAGAACAGATGGTCCCCAGATGCGGTCCCGCC
CTCAGCAGTTTCTAGAGAACCATCAGATGTTTCCAGGGTGCCCCAAGGACCTGAAATGACCCTGTGCCTT
ATTTGAACTAACCAATCAGTTCGCTTCTCGCTTCTGTTCGCGCGCTTCTGCTCCCCGAGCTCAATAAAAG
AGCCCACAACCCCTCACTCGGCGCGCCAGTCCTCCGATAGACTGCGTCGCCCGGGTACCCGTATTCCCAA
TAAAGCCTCTTGCTGTTTGCATCCGAATCGTGGACTCGCTGATCCTTGGGAGGGTCTCCTCAGATTGATT
GACTGCCCACCTCGGGGGTCTTTCATTTGGAGGTTCCACCGAGATTTGGAGACCCCTGCCCAGGGACCAC
CGACCCCCCCGCCGGGAGGTAAGCTGGCCAGCGGTCGTTTCGTGTCTGTCTCTGTCTTTGTGCGTGTTTG
TGCCGGCATCTAATGTTTGCGCCTGCGTCTGTACTAGTTAGCTAACTAGCTCTGTATCTGGCGGACCCGT
GGTGGAACTGACGAGTTCTGAACACCCGGCCGCAACCCTGGGAGACGTCCCAGGGACTTTGGGGGCCGTT
TTTGTGGCCCGACCTGAGGAAGGGAGTCGATGTGGAATCCGACCCCGTCAGGATATGTGGTTCTGGTAGG
AGACGAGAACCTAAAACAGTTCCCGCCTCCGTCTGAATTTTTGCTTTCGGTTTGGAACCGAAGCCGCGCG
TCTTGTCTGCTGCAGCGCTGCAGCATCGTTCTGTGTTGTCTCTGTCTGACTGTGTTTCTGTATTTGTCTG
AAAATTAGGGCCAGACTGTTACCACTCCCTTAAGTTTGACCTTAGGTCACTGGAAAGATGTCGAGCGGAT
CGCTCACAACCAGTCGGTAGATGTCAAGAAGAGACGTTGGGTTACCTTCTGCTCTGCAGAATGGCCAACC
TTTAACGTCGGATGGCCGCGAGACGGCACCTTTAACCGAGACCTCATCACCCAGGTTAAGATCAAGGTCT
TTTCACCTGGCCCGCATGGACACCCAGACCAGGTCCCCTACATCGTGACCTGGGAAGCCTTGGCTTTTGA
CCCCCCTCCCTGGGTCAAGCCCTTTGTACACCCTAAGCCTCCGCCTCCTCTTCCTCCATCCGCCCCGTCT
CTCCCCCTTGAACCTCCTCGTTCGACCCCGCCTCGATCCTCCCTTTATCCAGCCCTCACTCCTTCTCTAG
GCGCCGGAATTAGATCTGCCACCATGGACTACAAGGATGACGATGACAAGCTCGATGGAGGATACCCATA
CGATGTTCCAGATTACGCTGCTCGAGGTTATCAAACAAGTTTGTACAAAAAAGTTGGCATGGCCAGGTTC
ATCGCTCAGCTCCTCCTGTTGGCCTCCTGTGTGGCCGCCGGCCAGGCTGTCACCGCTTTCTTGGGTGAGC
GAGTCACCCTGACCTCCTACTGGAGGAGGGTGAGCCTCGGTCCAGAGATTGAGGTCAGCTGGTTTAAACT
GGGCCCAGGAGAGGAGCAGGTGCTTATTGGGCGCATGCACCACGATGTCATCTTTATAGAGTGGCCTTTC
AGGGGCTTCTTTGATATCCACAGAAGTGCCAACACCTTCTTTTTAGTAGTCACCGCTGCCAACATCTCCC
ATGACGGCAACTACCTGTGCCGCATGAAACTGGGCGAGACCGAGGTCACCAAGCAGGAACACCTGAGCGT
GGTGAAGCCTCTAACGCTGTCTGTCCACTCCGAAAGGTCTCAGTTCCCAGACTTCTCTGTCCTTACTGTG
ACATGCACCGTGAATGCATTTCCCCATCCCCACGTCCAGTGGCTCATGCCCGAGGGCGTGGAGCCCGCAC
CAACTGCGGCAAATGGCGGTGTTATGAAGGAAAAGGATGGGAGCCTCTCTGTTGCTGTTGACCTGTCACT
TCCCAAGCCCTGGCACCTGCCAGTGACCTGCGTTGGGAAAAATGACAAGGAGGAAGCCCACGGGGTTTAT
GTTTCTGGATACTTGTCGCAACCAACTTTCTTGTACAAAGTGGTTCGATAACGAATTCCGCCCCCCCCCC
CTAACGTTACTGGCCGAAGCCGCTTGGAATAAGGCCGGTGTGCGTTTGTCTATATGTTATTTTCCACCAT
ATTGCCGTCTTTTGGCAATGTGAGGGCCCGGAAACCTGGCCCTGTCTTCTTGACGAGCATTCCTAGGGGT
CTTTCCCCTCTCGCCAAAGGAATGCAAGGTCTGTTGAATGTCGTGAAGGAAGCAGTTCCTCTGGAAGCTT
CTTGAAGACAAACAACGTCTGTAGCGACCCTTTGCAGGCAGCGGAACCCCCCACCTGGCGACAGGTGCCT
CTGCGGCCAAAAGCCACGTGTATAAGATACACCTGCAAAGGCGGCACAACCCCAGTGCCACGTTGTGAGT
TGGATAGTTGTGGAAAGAGTCAAATGGCTCTCCTCAAGCGTATTCAACAAGGGGCTGAAGGATGCCCAGA
AGGTACCCCATTGTATGGGATCTGATCTGGGGCCTCGGTGCACATGCTTTACATGTGTTTAGTCGAGGTT
AAAAAAACGTCTAGGCCCCCCGAACCACGGGGACGTGGTTTTCCTTTGAAAAACACGATGATAATATGGC
CACAACCATGACCGAGTACAAGCCCACGGTGCGCCTCGCCACCCGCGACGACGTCCCCAGGGCCGTACGC
ACCCTCGCCGCCGCGTTCGCCGACTACCCCGCCACGCGCCACACCGTCGATCCGGACCGCCACATCGAGC
GGGTCACCGAGCTGCAAGAACTCTTCCTCACGCGCGTCGGGCTCGACATCGGCAAGGTGTGGGTCGCGGA
CGACGGCGCCGCGGTGGCGGTCTGGACCACGCCGGAGAGCGTCGAAGCGGGGGCGGTGTTCGCCGAGATC
GGCCCGCGCATGGCCGAGTTGAGCGGTTCCCGGCTGGCCGCGCAGCAACAGATGGAAGGCCTCCTGGCGC
CGCACCGGCCCAAGGAGCCCGCGTGGTTCCTGGCCACCGTCGGCGTCTCGCCCGACCACCAGGGCAAGGG
TCTGGGCAGCGCCGTCGTGCTCCCCGGAGTGGAGGCGGCCGAGCGCGCCGGGGTGCCCGCCTTCCTGGAG
ACCTCCGCGCCCCGCAACCTCCCCTTCTACGAGCGGCTCGGCTTCACCGTCACCGCCGACGTCGAGGTGC
CCGAAGGACCGCGCACCTGGTGCATGACCCGCAAGCCCGGTGCCTGATGCATCGATGTCGACCTGCAGCC
AAGCTTATCGATAAAATAAAAGATTTTATTTAGTCTCCAGAAAAAGGGGGGAATGAAAGACCCCACCTGT
AGGTTTGGCAAGCTAGCTTAAGTAACGCCATTTTGCAAGGCATGGAAAATACATAACTGAGAATAGAGAA
GTTCAGATCAAGGTTAGGAACAGAGAGACAGCAGAATATGGGCCAAACAGGATATCTGTGGTAAGCAGTT
CCTGCCCCGGCTCAGGGCCAAGAACAGATGGTCCCCAGATGCGGTCCCGCCCTCAGCAGTTTCTAGAGAA
CCATCAGATGTTTCCAGGGTGCCCCAAGGACCTGAAATGACCCTGTGCCTTATTTGAACTAACCAATCAG
TTCGCTTCTCGCTTCTGTTCGCGCGCTTCTGCTCCCCGAGCTCAATAAAAGAGCCCACAACCCCTCACTC
GGCGCGCCAGTCCTCCGATAGACTGCGTCGCCCGGGTACCCGTGTATCCAATAAACCCTCTTGCAGTTGC
ATCCGACTTGTGGTCTCGCTGTTCCTTGGGAGGGTCTCCTCTGAGTGATTGACTACCCGTCAGCGGGGGT
CTTTCATGGGTAACAGTTTCTTGAAGTTGGAGAACAACATTCTGAGGGTAGGAGTCGAATATTAAGTAAT
CCTGACTCAATTAGCCACTGTTTTGAATCCACATACTCCAATACTCCTGAAATAGTTCATTATGGACAGC
GCAGAAAGAGCTGGGGAGAATTGTGAAATTGTTATCCGCTCACAATTCCACACAACATACGAGCCGGAAG
CATAAAGTGTAAAGCCTGGGGTGCCTAATGAGTGAGCTAACTCACATTAATTGCGTTGCGCTCACTGCCC
GCTTTCCAGTCGGGAAACCTGTCGTGCCAGCTGCATTAATGAATCGGCCAACGCGCGGGGAGAGGCGGTT
TGCGTATTGGGCGCTCTTCCGCTTCCTCGCTCACTGACTCGCTGCGCTCGGTCGTTCGGCTGCGGCGAGC
GGTATCAGCTCACTCAAAGGCGGTAATACGGTTATCCACAGAATCAGGGGATAACGCAGGAAAGAACATG
TGAGCAAAAGGCCAGCAAAAGGCCAGGAACCGTAAAAAGGCCGCGTTGCTGGCGTTTTTCCATAGGCTCC
GCCCCCCTGACGAGCATCACAAAAATCGACGCTCAAGTCAGAGGTGGCGAAACCCGACAGGACTATAAAG
ATACCAGGCGTTTCCCCCTGGAAGCTCCCTCGTGCGCTCTCCTGTTCCGACCCTGCCGCTTACCGGATAC
CTGTCCGCCTTTCTCCCTTCGGGAAGCGTGGCGCTTTCTCATAGCTCACGCTGTAGGTATCTCAGTTCGG
TGTAGGTCGTTCGCTCCAAGCTGGGCTGTGTGCACGAACCCCCCGTTCAGCCCGACCGCTGCGCCTTATC
CGGTAACTATCGTCTTGAGTCCAACCCGGTAAGACACGACTTATCGCCACTGGCAGCAGCCACTGGTAAC
AGGATTAGCAGAGCGAGGTATGTAGGCGGTGCTACAGAGTTCTTGAAGTGGTGGCCTAACTACGGCTACA
CTAGAAGAACAGTATTTGGTATCTGCGCTCTGCTGAAGCCAGTTACCTTCGGAAAAAGAGTTGGTAGCTC
TTGATCCGGCAAACAAACCACCGCTGGTAGCGGTGGTTTTTTTGTTTGCAAGCAGCAGATTACGCGCAGA
AAAAAAGGATCTCAAGAAGATCCTTTGATCTTTTCTACGGGGTCTGACGCTCAGTGGAACGAAAACTCAC
GTTAAGGGATTTTGGTCATGAGATTATCAAAAAGGATCTTCACCTAGATCCTTTTAAATTAAAAATGAAG
TTTTAAATCAATCTAAAGTATATATGAGTAAACTTGGTCTGACAGTTACCAATGCTTAATCAGTGAGGCA
CCTATCTCAGCGATCTGTCTATTTCGTTCATCCATAGTTGCCTGACTCCCCGTCGTGTAGATAACTACGA
TACGGGAGGGCTTACCATCTGGCCCCAGTGCTGCAATGATACCGCGAGACCCACGCTCACCGGCTCCAGA
TTTATCAGCAATAAACCAGCCAGCCGGAAGGGCCGAGCGCAGAAGTGGTCCTGCAACTTTATCCGCCTCC
ATCCAGTCTATTAATTGTTGCCGGGAAGCTAGAGTAAGTAGTTCGCCAGTTAATAGTTTGCGCAACGTTG
TTGCCATTGCTACAGGCATCGTGGTGTCACGCTCGTCGTTTGGTATGGCTTCATTCAGCTCCGGTTCCCA
ACGATCAAGGCGAGTTACATGATCCCCCATGTTGTGCAAAAAAGCGGTTAGCTCCTTCGGTCCTCCGATC
GTTGTCAGAAGTAAGTTGGCCGCAGTGTTATCACTCATGGTTATGGCAGCACTGCATAATTCTCTTACTG
TCATGCCATCCGTAAGATGCTTTTCTGTGACTGGTGAGTACTCAACCAAGTCATTCTGAGAATAGTGTAT
GCGGCGACCGAGTTGCTCTTGCCCGGCGTCAATACGGGATAATACCGCGCCACATAGCAGAACTTTAAAA
GTGCTCATCATTGGAAAACGTTCTTCGGGGCGAAAACTCTCAAGGATCTTACCGCTGTTGAGATCCAGTT
CGATGTAACCCACTCGTGCACCCAACTGATCTTCAGCATCTTTTACTTTCACCAGCGTTTCTGGGTGAGC
AAAAACAGGAAGGCAAAATGCCGCAAAAAAGGGAATAAGGGCGACACGGAAATGTTGAATACTCATACTC
TTCCTTTTTCAATATTATTGAAGCATTTATCAGGGTTATTGTCTCATGAGCGGATACATATTTGAATGTA
TTTAGAAAAATAAACAAATAGGGGTTCCGCGCACATTTCCCCGAAAAGTGCCACCTGACGTCTAAGAAAC
CATTATTATCATGACATTAACCTATAAAAATAGGCGTATCACGAGGCCCTTTCGTCTCGCGCGTTTCGGT
GATGACGGTGAAAACCTCTGACACATGCAGCTCCCGGAGACGGTCACAGCTTGTCTGTAAGCGGATGCCG
GGAGCAGACAAGCCCGTCAGGGCGCGTCAGCGGGTGTTGGCGGGTGTCGGGGCTGGCTTAACTATGCGGC
ATCAGAGCAGATTGTACTGAGAGTGCACCATATGCGGTGTGAAATACCGCACAGATGCGTAAGGAGAAAA
TACCGCATCAGGCGCCATTCGCCATTCAGGCTGCGCAACTGTTGGGAAGGGCGATCGGTGCGGGCCTCTT
CGCTATTACGCCAGCTGGCGAAAGGGGGATGTGCTGCAAGGCGATTAAGTTGGGTAACGCCAGGGTTTTC
CCAGTCACGACGTTGTAAAACGACGGCGCAAGGAATGGTGCATGCAAGGAGATGGCGCCCAACAGTCCCC
CGGCCACGGGGCCTGCCACCATACCCACGCCGAAACAAGCGCTCATGAGCCCGAAGTGGCGAGCCCGATC
TTCCCCATCGGTGATGTCGGCGATATAGGCGCCAGCAACCGCACCTGTGGCGCCGGTGATGCCGGCCACG
ATGCGTCCGGCGTAGAGGCGATTAGTCCAATTTGTTAAAGACAGGATATCAGTGGTCCAGGCTCTAGTTT
TGACTCAACAATATCACCAGCTGAAGCCTATAGAGTACGAGCCATAGATAAAATAAAAGATTTTATTTAG
TCTCCAGAAAAAGGGGGG
