>Addgene plasmid #37922 | MSCV-N BARF1 | addgene partial sequence | sequence record 50572 | pLXSN-5
CTCACTCCTTCTCTAGGCGCCGGAATTAGATCTGCCACCATGGACTACAAGGATGACGATGACAAGCTCG
ATGGAGGATACCCATACGATGTTCCAGATTACGCTGCTCGAGGTTATCAAACAAGTTTGTACAAAAAAGT
TGGCATGGCCAGGTTCATCGCTCAGCTCCTCCTGTTGGCCTCCTGTGTGGCCGCCGGCCAGGCTGTCACC
GCTTTCTTGGGTGAGCGAGTCACCCTGACCTCCTACTGGAGGAGGGTGAGCCTCGGTCCAGAGATTGAGG
TCAGCTGGTTTAAACTGGGCCCAGGAGAGGAGCAGGTGCTTATTGGGCGCATGCACCACGATGTCATCTT
TATAGAGTGGCCTTTCAGGGGCTTCTTTGATATCCACAGAAGTGCCAACACCTTCTTTTTAGTAGTCACC
GCTGCCAACATCTCCCATGACGGCAACTACCTGTGCCGCATGAAACTGGGCGAGACCGAGGTCACCAAGC
AGGAACACCTGAGCGTGGTGAAGCCTCTAACGCTGTCTGTCCACTCCGAAAGGTCTCAGTTCCCAGACTT
CTCTGTCCTTACTGTGACATGCACCGTGAATGCATTTCCCCATCCCCACGTC
