>Addgene plasmid #37922 | MSCV-N BARF1 | analyzer sequence | sequence record 47589
GATCTGCCACCATGGACTACAAGGATGACGATGACAAGCTCGATGGAGGATACCCATACGATGTTCCAGA
TTACGCTGCTCGAGGTTATCAAACAAGTTTGTACAAAAAAGTTGGCATGGCCAGGTTCATCGCTCAGCTC
CTCCTGTTGGCCTCCTGTGTGGCCGCCGGCCAGGCTGTCACCGCTTTCTTGGGTGAGCGAGTCACCCTGA
CCTCCTACTGGAGGAGGGTGAGCCTCGGTCCAGAGATTGAGGTCAGCTGGTTTAAACTGGGCCCAGGAGA
GGAGCAGGTGCTTATTGGGCGCATGCACCACGATGTCATCTTTATAGAGTGGCCTTTCAGGGGCTTCTTT
GATATCCACAGAAGTGCCAACACCTTCTTTTTAGTAGTCACCGCTGCCAACATCTCCCATGACGGCAACT
ACCTGTGCCGCATGAAACTGGGCGAGACCGAGGTCACCAAGCAGGAACACCTGATCGTGGTGAAGCCTCT
AACGC
